Addgene plasmid #50817: SERA5-bio-His
Purpose: Expresses enzymatically monobiotinylated full length SERA5
Depositing lab: Gavin Wright. Depositing organization: Wellcome Sanger Institute. Publication: Towards a comprehensive Plasmodium falciparum merozoite cell surface and secreted recombinant protein library. Zenonos ZA, Rayner JC, Wright GJ. Malar J. 2014 Mar 12;13(1):93. doi: 10.1186/1475-2875-13-93. PubMed 24620899.
Backbone
  Vector backbone: pTT3
  Backbone manufacturer: Yves Durocher
  Backbone size w/o insert (bp): 6670
  Modifications to backbone: Addition of CD4, biotinylation sequence, 6xhis tags
  Vector type: Mammalian Expression
Growth in bacteria
  Bacterial resistance: Ampicillin, 100 μg/mL
  Growth temperature: 37°C
  Growth strain: Top10
  Copy number: High Copy
Gene/Insert
  Gene/Insert name: SERA5 (alt name: PFB0340c)
  Species: P. falciparum
  Insert size (bp): 2942
  Mutation: all potential N-linked glycosylation sites (N-X-S/T, where X is not proline) were systematically removed by substituting alanine for serine/threonine at these sites.
  Promoter: CMV
  Tag / fusion protein: ratCD4d3+4,biotinylation sequence, 6xHis (C terminal on backbone)
  Cloning method: Restriction Enzyme; 5′ cloning site NotI (not destroyed); 3′ cloning site AscI (not destroyed)
  Sequencing primers: 5′ CMV-F; 3′ EBVori-F (5'-CCACTCAGTGTTGGCAAATG-3')
Resource information
  A portion of this plasmid was derived from a plasmid made by: pTT3 was obtained from Yves Durocher, National Research Council of Canada
Terms and licenses: Academic/Nonprofit Terms; Industry Terms: Not Available to Industry
Depositor comments: Made by gene synthesis
How to cite: SERA5-bio-His was a gift from Gavin Wright (Addgene plasmid # 50817 ; http://n2t.net/addgene:50817 ; RRID:Addgene_50817)
