[The description below was written by a language model from this plasmid's Addgene catalogue record and pLannotate feature annotations shown in this document.]
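Description:
SERA5-bio-His is a mammalian expression plasmid built on the pTT3 backbone for producing a secreted, recombinant form of the Plasmodium falciparum merozoite protein SERA5 (PFB0340c). It is maintained in E. coli through a high-copy ColE1/pUC-type origin and an ampicillin resistance gene. The backbone also carries the Epstein-Barr virus oriP element, which supports episomal maintenance in cells that supply EBNA1, the usual setting for high-yield transient expression with this vector family. Short lac regulatory, tet promoter and β-lactamase fragments near the end of the map appear to be cloning remnants with no evident role in expression.

Transcription is driven by the CMV immediate early enhancer and promoter. These are followed by adenovirus-derived leader and splice elements and a chimeric intron that enhance mRNA processing, and the unit is terminated by the rabbit β-globin polyadenylation signal. The open reading frame begins with a mouse immunoglobulin heavy chain signal sequence that directs the product into the secretory pathway. The SERA5 coding region was made by gene synthesis and inserted between retained NotI and AscI sites. All potential N-linked glycosylation sites were removed by substituting alanine for the serine or threonine of each sequon, which prevents inappropriate glycosylation in mammalian cells.

SERA5 is fused in frame at its C terminus to domains 3 and 4 of rat CD4, then to a peptide substrate for enzymatic biotinylation and a 6xHis tag. The last two tags are listed in the catalogue fields but were not annotated individually in the feature table. The tags allow monobiotinylation for oriented capture on streptavidin and nickel-affinity purification. The plasmid belongs to a merozoite surface and secreted protein library.
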