Features (pLannotate 1.2.2; 19 found; start..end, strand, type, name):
      7..386     +  enhancer       CMV enhancer: human cytomegalovirus immediate early enhancer
    388..587     +  promoter       CMV promoter: human cytomegalovirus (CMV) immediate early promoter
    655..693     +  misc_feature   Ad SA (fragment): adenovirus major late transcript splice acceptor (Friedrich and Soriano, 1991)
    726..935     -  CDS            PTP (fragment): TERM_ADE02 - Experimental evidence at protein level: Swiss-Prot protein existence level 1. Protein covalently bound to the viral DNA that acts as a primer for viral genomic replication by DNA strand displacement. Assembles on the viral origin of replication in an initiation complex with viral polymerase, DBP, host NFIA and host POU2F1/OCT1. During initiation, the polymerase covalently couples the first dCTP with Ser- 580 of pTP. The terminal protein stimulates the template activity over 20 fold compared to protein-free templates. Neo-synthesized viral genomes are linked to two preterminal prot
    966..1055    +  intron         chimeric intron (fragment): chimera between introns from adenovirus and immunoglobulin heavy chain genes
   1074..1120    +  CDS            IgH signal sequence (fragment): signal sequence from the mouse immunoglobulin heavy chain variable region
   1395..4124    +  CDS            SERA5 (fragment): SERA5_PLAF7 - Experimental evidence at protein level: Swiss-Prot protein existence level 1. [p50]: Protease activity is controversial (PubMed:25599609). Has been shown in a number of studies to have protease activity towards a synthetic peptide in vitro (PubMed:13679369, PubMed:24769454, PubMed:29716996). Has also been shown to lack protease activity towards a synthetic peptide in vitro (PubMed:25599609). From Plasmodium falciparum (isolate 3D7).
   4125..4685    +  CDS            Cd4 (fragment): CD4_RAT - Experimental evidence at protein level: Swiss-Prot protein existence level 1. Integral membrane glycoprotein that plays an essential role in the immune response and serves multiple functions in responses against both external and internal offenses. In T-cells, functions primarily as a coreceptor for MHC class II molecule:peptide complex. The antigens presented by class II peptides are derived from extracellular proteins while class I peptides are derived from cytosolic proteins. Interacts simultaneously with the T-cell receptor (TCR) and the MHC class II presented by antigen presenti
   4845..4900    +  polyA_signal   β-globin poly(A) signal: rabbit β-globin polyadenylation signal (Gil and Proudfoot, 1987)
   5414..7095    -  rep_origin     oriP (fragment): Epstein-Barr virus oriP replication origin (Yates et al., 2000)
   7222..7326    +  promoter       AmpR promoter: bla
   7327..8187    +  CDS            AmpR: β-lactamase; bla; confers resistance to ampicillin, carbenicillin, and related antibiotics
   8358..8946    +  rep_origin     ori: high-copy-number ColE1/pMB1/pBR322/pUC origin of replication
   9129..9221    +  CDS            lacI (fragment): lac repressor; lacI; The lac repressor binds to the lac operator to inhibit transcription in E. coli. This inhibition can be relieved by adding lactose or isopropyl-β-D-thiogalactopyranoside (IPTG).
   9234..9255    +  protein_bind   CAP binding site: CAP binding activates transcription in the presence of cAMP. E. coli catabolite activator protein
   9270..9300    +  promoter       lac promoter: promoter for the E. coli lac operon
   9308..9324    +  protein_bind   lac operator: The lac repressor binds to the lac operator to inhibit transcription in E. coli. This inhibition can be relieved by adding lactose or isopropyl-β-D-thiogalactopyranoside (IPTG). lac repressor encoded by lacI
   9394..9410    +  promoter       tet promoter (fragment): E. coli promoter for tetracycline efflux protein gene
   9420..9445    -  CDS            bla(M) (fragment): β-lactamase lacking the signal sequence; bla(M); allows cytosolic expression of β-lactamase
>Addgene plasmid #50817 | SERA5-bio-His | depositor full sequence | sequence record 76305 | SERA5-bio-His sequence 9612 bps
CATGTTGACATTGATTATTGACTAGTTATTAATAGTAATCAATTACGGGGTCATTAGTTCATAGCCCATA
TATGGAGTTCCGCGTTACATAACTTACGGTAAATGGCCCGCCTGGCTGACCGCCCAACGACCCCCGCCCA
TTGACGTCAATAATGACGTATGTTCCCATAGTAACGCCAATAGGGACTTTCCATTGACGTCAATGGGTGG
AGTATTTACGGTAAACTGCCCACTTGGCAGTACATCAAGTGTATCATATGCCAAGTCCGCCCCCTATTGA
CGTCAATGACGGTAAATGGCCCGCCTGGCATTATGCCCAGTACATGACCTTACGGGACTTTCCTACTTGG
CAGTACATCTACGTATTAGTCATCGCTATTACCATGGTGATGCGGTTTTGGCAGTACACCAATGGGCGTG
GATAGCGGTTTGACTCACGGGGATTTCCAAGTCTCCACCCCATTGACGTCAATGGGAGTTTGTTTTGGCA
CCAAAATCAACGGGACTTTCCAAAATGTCGTAATAACCCCGCCCCGTTGACGCAAATGGGCGGTAGGCGT
GTACGGTGGGAGGTCTATATAAGCAGAGCTCGTTTAGTGAACCGTCAGATCCTCACTCTCTTCCGCATCG
CTGTCTGCGAGGGCCAGCTGTTGGGCTCGCGGTTGAGGACAAACTCTTCGCGGTCTTTCCAGTACTCTTG
GATCGGAAACCCGTCGGCCTCCGAACGGTACTCCGCCACCGAGGGACCTGAGCGAGTCCGCATCGACCGG
ATCGGAAAACCTCTCGAGAAAGGCGTCTAACCAGTCACAGTCGCAAGGTAGGCTGAGCACCGTGGCGGGC
GGCAGCGGGTGGCGGTCGGGGTTGTTTCTGGCGGAGGTGCTGCTGATGATGTAATTAAAGTAGGCGGTCT
TGAGACGGCGGATGGTCGAGGTGAGGTGTGGCAGGCTTGAGATCCAGCTGTTGGGGTGAGTACTCCCTCT
CAAAAGCGGGCATTACTTCTGCGCTAAGATTGTCAGTTTCCAAAAACGAGGAGGATTTGATATTCACCTG
GCCCGATCTGGCCATACACTTGAGTGACAATGACATCCACTTTGCCTTTCTCTCCACAGGTGTCCACTCC
CAGGTCCAAGTTTGCCACCATGGAGTTTCAGACCCAGGTACTCATGTCCCTGCTGCTCTGCATGTCTGGT
GCGGCCGCAACAGGCGAAAGCCAGACAGGCAATACCGGCGGAGGCCAGGCCGGAAACACAGGCGGAGATC
AGGCTGGCTCTACAGGCGGCTCTCCTCAGGGAAGCACAGGCGCTAGTCCACAGGGATCAACAGGCGCCTC
ACCACAGGGCTCTACCGGCGCTTCTCAGCCTGGAAGCAGCGAGCCCAGCAACCCTGTGTCTAGCGGCCAC
AGCGTGTCCACCGTGTCCGTGTCTCAGACCAGCACCAGCAGCGAGAAGCAGGACACCATCCAGGTCAAAA
GCGCCCTGCTGAAGGACTACATGGGCCTGAAAGTGACCGGCCCCTGCAACGAGAACTTCATCATGTTTCT
GGTGCCCCACATCTACATCGACGTGGACACCGAGGACACCAACATCGAGCTGCGGACCACCCTGAAAAAG
ACCAACAACGCCATCAGCTTCGAGAGCAACAGCGGCTCCCTGGAAAAGAAGAAATACGTCAAGCTGCCCT
CCAACGGCGCCACAGGCGAGCAGGGATCTAGCACTGGAACAGTGCGGGGCGACACCGAGCCCATCAGCGA
TAGCAGCAGCAGCTCCAGCTCCTCCAGTAGCTCCTCTAGCTCCAGTTCCAGCAGCTCTAGTTCTAGCAGT
AGCTCTAGCAGCGAGTCCCTGCCCGCCAATGGCCCTGATAGCCCTACCGTGAAGCCCCCCAGAAACCTGC
AGAACATCTGCGAAACCGGCAAGAACTTCAAGCTGGTGGTGTACATCAAAGAGAACACCCTGATCCTGAA
GTGGAAGGTGTACGGCGAGACAAAGGACACCACCGAGAACAACAAGGTGGACGTGCGGAAGTACCTGATC
AACGAGAAAGAAACCCCCTTCACCAATATCCTGATCCACGCCTACAAAGAGCACAACGGGGCCAACCTGA
TCGAGTCCAAGAACTACGCCATCGGCAGCGACATCCCCGAGAAGTGCGATACCCTGGCCAGCAACTGCTT
CCTGAGCGGCAACTTCAACATTGAGAAGTGCTTCCAGTGTGCCCTGCTGGTGGAAAAAGAAAACAAGAAC
GACGTGTGCTACAAGTACCTGTCCGAGGACATCGTGTCCAAGTTCAAAGAGATCAAGGCCGAGACAGAGG
ACGACGACGAGGACGACTACACCGAGTACAAGCTGACCGAGAGCATCGACAACATCCTGGTCAAGATGTT
CAAGACCAATGAGAACAACGACAAGAGCGAGCTGATCAAGCTGGAAGAGGTGGACGACAGCCTGAAACTG
GAACTGATGAACTACTGCAGCCTGCTCAAGGATGTGGATACCACCGGCACCCTGGACAACTACGGCATGG
GCAACGAGATGGACATCTTCAACAACCTGAAGCGGCTGCTGATCTACCACAGCGAGGAAAACATCAACAC
CCTCAAGAACAAGTTCCGCAACGCCGCCGTGTGCCTGAAGAACGTGGACGACTGGATCGTGAACAAGCGG
GGCCTGGTGCTGCCCGAGCTGAACTACGACCTGGAATACTTCAACGAGCACCTGTACAACGATAAGAACA
GCCCCGAGGACAAGGACAACAAGGGCAAGGGCGTGGTGCATGTGGACACCACACTCGAGAAAGAGGATAC
CCTGAGCTACGACAACAGCGACAACATGTTCTGTAACAAAGAGTACTGCAACCGCCTGAAGGACGAGAAC
AATTGCATCAGCAATCTGCAGGTCGAGGACCAGGGCAACTGCGACACCAGCTGGATCTTCGCCAGCAAGT
ACCACCTGGAAACCATCCGGTGCATGAAGGGCTACGAGCCCACCAAGATCAGCGCCCTGTACGTGGCCAA
CTGCTACAAGGGCGAGCACAAGGATAGATGCGACGAGGGCAGCAGCCCTATGGAATTCCTGCAGATTATC
GAGGACTACGGCTTCCTGCCTGCCGAGTCCAACTACCCCTACAACTACGTGAAAGTGGGCGAGCAGTGCC
CCAAGGTGGAAGATCACTGGATGAACCTGTGGGACAACGGCAAGATCCTGCACAACAAGAATGAGCCCAA
CAGCCTGGACGGCAAGGGCTACACAGCCTACGAGAGCGAGCGGTTCCACGACAATATGGACGCCTTCGTG
AAGATCATCAAGACCGAAGTCATGAACAAGGGCTCCGTGATCGCCTACATCAAGGCAGAGAACGTGATGG
GCTATGAGTTCAGCGGCAAGAAAGTGCAGAACCTGTGCGGCGACGACACCGCCGATCACGCCGTGAATAT
CGTGGGCTACGGCAATTACGTGAACAGCGAGGGCGAGAAGAAAAGCTATTGGATTGTGCGGAACAGCTGG
GGCCCCTACTGGGGCGACGAAGGCTACTTCAAAGTGGATATGTACGGCCCCACCCACTGCCACTTCAACT
TCATCCACAGCGTCGTGATCTTCAACGTGGACCTGCCCATGAACAACAAAGCCACCAAGAAAGAGAGCAA
GATCTACGACTACTACCTGAAGGCCTCCCCCGAGTTCTACCACAACCTGTACTTCAAGAACTTTAACGTG
GGCAAGAAGAACCTGTTCAGCGAAAAAGAGGACAACGAAAACAACAAAAAGCTGGGCAACAACTACATCA
TCTTCGGCCAGGATACCGCCGGCTCCGGCCAGTCTGGCAAAGAGTCTAACACCGCCCTGGAAAGCGCCGG
CACCTCCAATGAGGTGTCCGAGAGGGTGCACGTGTACCACATTCTGAAGCACATCAAGGACGGGAAGATC
CGGATGGGCATGAGAAAGTACATCGACACCCAGGACGTCAACAAGAAGCACAGCTGCACCAGAAGCTACG
CCTTCAACCCCGAGAACTACGAGAAATGCGTCAACCTGTGCAACGTGAACTGGAAAACCTGCGAAGAGAA
AACCAGCCCTGGCCTGTGCCTGTCCAAGCTGGACACAAACAACGAGTGCTACTTCTGCTACGTGGGCGCG
CCGTCGACCTCCATCACGGCCTATAAGAGTGAGGGGGAGTCAGCGGAGTTCTCCTTCCCACTCAACCTTG
GAGAGGAAAGCCTGCAGGGAGAGTTGAGATGGAAGGCAGAGAAGGCTCCTTCTTCCCAGTCCTGGATCAC
CTTCTCCCTAAAGAACCAAAAGGTGTCTGTGCAGAAGTCTACTAGCAACCCCAAGTTCCAGCTGTCCGAA
ACGCTCCCACTCACCCTTCAGATACCCCAGGTCTCCCTTCAGTTTGCTGGTTCTGGCAACCTGACCCTGA
CTCTGGACAGAGGGATACTGTATCAGGAAGTGAACCTGGTGGTGATGAAAGTGACTCAGCCCGACAGCAA
CACTTTGACCTGTGAGGTGATGGGACCCACCTCACCCAAGATGAGACTGATCTTGAAGCAGGAGAATCAG
GAGGCCAGGGTCTCCAGGCAGGAGAAAGTGATTCAAGTGCAGGCCCCTGAAGCAGGGGTGTGGCAATGTC
TACTGAGTGAAGGTGAAGAGGTCAAGATGGACTCCAAGATCCAGGTTTTATCCAAAGGGTTGAATTCCGG
CAGCCTGCACCACATCCTGGACGCCCAGAAGATGCTGTGGAACCACAGGGACAGGAACCTGCCTCCTCTG
GCCCCTCTGGGCCCCCACCACCATCACCACCATTGAGTCTAGACACGTGATTAATTAAGGATCCCCCGAC
CTCGACCTCTGGCTAATAAAGGAAATTTATTTTCATTGCAATAGTGTGTTGGAATTTTTTGTGTCTCTCA
CTCGGAAGGACATATGGGAGGGCAAATCATTTGGTCGAGATCCCTCGGAGATCTCTAGCTAGAGGATCGA
TCCCCGCCCCGGACGAACTAAACCTGACTACGACATCTCTGCCCCTTCTTCGCGGGGCAGTGCATGTAAT
CCCTTCAGTTGGTTGGTACAACTTGCCAACTGGGCCCTGTTCCACATGTGACACGGGGGGGGACCAAACA
CAAAGGGGTTCTCTGACTGTAGTTGACATCCTTATAAATGGATGTGCACATTTGCCAACACTGAGTGGCT
TTCATCCTGGAGCAGACTTTGCAGTCTGTGGACTGCAACACAACATTGCCTTTATGTGTAACTCTTGGCT
GAAGCTCTTACACCAATGCTGGGGGACATGTACCTCCCAGGGGCCCAGGAAGACTACGGGAGGCTACACC
AACGTCAATCAGAGGGGCCTGTGTAGCTACCGATAAGCGGACCCTCAAGAGGGCATTAGCAATAGTGTTT
ATAAGGCCCCCTTGTTAACCCTAAACGGGTAGCATATGCTTCCCGGGTAGTAGTATATACTATCCAGACT
AACCCTAATTCAATAGCATATGTTACCCAACGGGAAGCATATGCTATCGAATTAGGGTTAGTAAAAGGGT
CCTAAGGAACAGCGATATCTCCCACCCCATGAGCTGTCACGGTTTTATTTACATGGGGTCAGGATTCCAC
GAGGGTAGTGAACCATTTTAGTCACAAGGGCAGTGGCTGAAGATCAAGGAGCGGGCAGTGAACTCTCCTG
AATCTTCGCCTGCTTCTTCATTCTCCTTCGTTTAGCTAATAGAATAACTGCTGAGTTGTGAACAGTAAGG
TGTATGTGAGGTGCTCGAAAACAAGGTTTCAGGTGACGCCCCCAGAATAAAATTTGGACGGGGGGTTCAG
TGGTGGCATTGTGCTATGACACCAATATAACCCTCACAAACCCCTTGGGCAATAAATACTAGTGTAGGAA
TGAAACATTCTGAATATCTTTAACAATAGAAATCCATGGGGTGGGGACAAGCCGTAAAGACTGGATGTCC
ATCTCACACGAATTTATGGCTATGGGCAACACATAATCCTAGTGCAATATGATACTGGGGTTATTAAGAT
GTGTCCCAGGCAGGGACCAAGACAGGTGAACCATGTTGTTACACTCTATTTGTAACAAGGGGAAAGAGAG
TGGACGCCGACAGCAGCGGACTCCACTGGTTGTCTCTAACACCCCCGAAAATTAAACGGGGCTCCACGCC
AATGGGGCCCATAAACAAAGACAAGTGGCCACTCTTTTTTTTGAAATTGTGGAGTGGGGGCACGCGTCAG
CCCCCACACGCCGCCCTGCGGTTTTGGACTGTAAAATAAGGGTGTAATAACTTGGCTGATTGTAACCCCG
CTAACCACTGCGGTCAAACCACTTGCCCACAAAACCACTAATGGCACCCCGGGGAATACCTGCATAAGTA
GGTGGGCGGGCCAAGATAGGGGCGCGATTGCTGCGATCTGGAGGACAAATTACACACACTTGCGCCTGAG
CGCCAAGCACAGGGTTGTTGGTCCTCATATTCACGAGGTCGCTGAGAGCACGGTGGGCTAATGTTGCCAT
GGGTAGCATATACTACCCAAATATCTGGATAGCATATGCTATCCTAATCTATATCTGGGTAGCATAGGCT
ATCCTAATCTATATCTGGGTAGCATATGCTATCCTAATCTATATCTGGGTAGTATATGCTATCCTAATTT
ATATCTGGGTAGCATAGGCTATCCTAATCTATATCTGGGTAGCATATGCTATCCTAATCTATATCTGGGT
AGTATATGCTATCCTAATCTGTATCCGGGTAGCATATGCTATCCTAATAGAGATTAGGGTAGTATATGCT
ATCCTAATTTATATCTGGGTAGCATATACTACCCAAATATCTGGATAGCATATGCTATCCTAATCTATAT
CTGGGTAGCATATGCTATCCTAATCTATATCTGGGTAGCATAGGCTATCCTAATCTATATCTGGGTAGCA
TATGCTATCCTAATCTATATCTGGGTAGTATATGCTATCCTAATTTATATCTGGGTAGCATAGGCTATCC
TAATCTATATCTGGGTAGCATATGCTATCCTAATCTATATCTGGGTAGTATATGCTATCCTAATCTGTAT
CCGGGTAGCATATGCTATCCTCATGATAAGCTGTCAAACATGAGAATTTTCTTGAAGACGAAAGGGCCTC
GTGATACGCCTATTTTTATAGGTTAATGTCATGATAATAATGGTTTCTTAGACGTCAGGTGGCACTTTTC
GGGGAAATGTGCGCGGAACCCCTATTTGTTTATTTTTCTAAATACATTCAAATATGTATCCGCTCATGAG
ACAATAACCCTGATAAATGCTTCAATAATATTGAAAAAGGAAGAGTATGAGTATTCAACATTTCCGTGTC
GCCCTTATTCCCTTTTTTGCGGCATTTTGCCTTCCTGTTTTTGCTCACCCAGAAACGCTGGTGAAAGTAA
AAGATGCTGAAGATCAGTTGGGTGCACGAGTGGGTTACATCGAACTGGATCTCAACAGCGGTAAGATCCT
TGAGAGTTTTCGCCCCGAAGAACGTTTTCCAATGATGAGCACTTTTAAAGTTCTGCTATGTGGCGCGGTA
TTATCCCGTGTTGACGCCGGGCAAGAGCAACTCGGTCGCCGCATACACTATTCTCAGAATGACTTGGTTG
AGTACTCACCAGTCACAGAAAAGCATCTTACGGATGGCATGACAGTAAGAGAATTATGCAGTGCTGCCAT
AACCATGAGTGATAACACTGCGGCCAACTTACTTCTGACAACGATCGGAGGACCGAAGGAGCTAACCGCT
TTTTTGCACAACATGGGGGATCATGTAACTCGCCTTGATCGTTGGGAACCGGAGCTGAATGAAGCCATAC
CAAACGACGAGCGTGACACCACGATGCCTGCAGCAATGGCAACAACGTTGCGCAAACTATTAACTGGCGA
ACTACTTACTCTAGCTTCCCGGCAACAATTAATAGACTGGATGGAGGCGGATAAAGTTGCAGGACCACTT
CTGCGCTCGGCCCTTCCGGCTGGCTGGTTTATTGCTGATAAATCTGGAGCCGGTGAGCGTGGGTCTCGCG
GTATCATTGCAGCACTGGGGCCAGATGGTAAGCCCTCCCGTATCGTAGTTATCTACACGACGGGGAGTCA
GGCAACTATGGATGAACGAAATAGACAGATCGCTGAGATAGGTGCCTCACTGATTAAGCATTGGTAACTG
TCAGACCAAGTTTACTCATATATACTTTAGATTGATTTAAAACTTCATTTTTAATTTAAAAGGATCTAGG
TGAAGATCCTTTTTGATAATCTCATGACCAAAATCCCTTAACGTGAGTTTTCGTTCCACTGAGCGTCAGA
CCCCGTAGAAAAGATCAAAGGATCTTCTTGAGATCCTTTTTTTCTGCGCGTAATCTGCTGCTTGCAAACA
AAAAAACCACCGCTACCAGCGGTGGTTTGTTTGCCGGATCAAGAGCTACCAACTCTTTTTCCGAAGGTAA
CTGGCTTCAGCAGAGCGCAGATACCAAATACTGTTCTTCTAGTGTAGCCGTAGTTAGGCCACCACTTCAA
GAACTCTGTAGCACCGCCTACATACCTCGCTCTGCTAATCCTGTTACCAGTGGCTGCTGCCAGTGGCGAT
AAGTCGTGTCTTACCGGGTTGGACTCAAGACGATAGTTACCGGATAAGGCGCAGCGGTCGGGCTGAACGG
GGGGTTCGTGCACACAGCCCAGCTTGGAGCGAACGACCTACACCGAACTGAGATACCTACAGCGTGAGCT
ATGAGAAAGCGCCACGCTTCCCGAAGGGAGAAAGGCGGACAGGTATCCGGTAAGCGGCAGGGTCGGAACA
GGAGAGCGCACGAGGGAGCTTCCAGGGGGAAACGCCTGGTATCTTTATAGTCCTGTCGGGTTTCGCCACC
TCTGACTTGAGCGTCGATTTTTGTGATGCTCGTCAGGGGGGCGGAGCCTATGGAAAAACGCCAGCAACGC
GGCCTTTTTACGGTTCCTGGCCTTTTGCTGGCCTTTTGCTCACATGTTCTTTCCTGCGTTATCCCCTGAT
TCTGTGGATAACCGTATTACCGCCTTTGAGTGAGCTGATACCGCTCGCCGCAGCCGAACGACCGAGCGCA
GCGAGTCAGTGAGCGAGGAAGCGGAAGAGCGCCCAATACGCAAACCGCCTCTCCCCGCGCGTTGGCCGAT
TCATTAATGCAGCTGGCACGACAGGTTTCCCGACTGGAAAGCGGGCAGTGAGCGCAACGCAATTAATGTG
AGTTAGCTCACTCATTAGGCACCCCAGGCTTTACACTTTATGCTTCCGGCTCGTATGTTGTGTGGAATTG
TGAGCGGATAACAATTTCACACAGGAAACAGCTATGACCATGATTACGCCAAGCTCTAGCTAGAGGTCGA
CCAATTCTCATGTTTGACAGCTTATCATCGCAGATCCGGGCAACGTTGTTGCCATTGCTGCAGGCGCAGA
ACTGGTAGGTATGGAAGATCTATACATTGAATCAATATTGGCAATTAGCCATATTAGTCATTGGTTATAT
AGCATAAATCAATATTGGCTATTGGCCATTGCATACGTTGTATCTATATCATAATATGTACATTTATATT
GGCTCATGTCCAATATGACCGC
