>Addgene plasmid #50817 | SERA5-bio-His | addgene partial sequence | sequence record 78701 | EBVori-F 5'-CCACTCAGTGTTGGCAAATG-3'
GAACCCCTTTGTGTTTGGTCCCCCCCCGTGTCACATGTGGAACAGGGCCCAGTTGGCAAGTTGTACCAAC
CAACTGAAGGGATTACATGCACTGCCCCGCGAAGAAGGGGCAGAGATGTCGTAGTCAGGTTTAGTTCGTC
CGGGGCGGGGATCGATCCTCTAGCTAGAGATCTCCGAGGGATCTCGACCAAATGATTTGCCCTCCCATAT
GTCCTTCCGAGTGAGAGACACAAAAAATTCCAACACACTATTGCAATGAAAATAAATTTCCTTTATTAGC
CAGAGGTCGAGGTCGGGGGATCCTTAATTAATCACGTGTCTAGACTCAATGGTGGTGATGGTGGTGGGGG
CCCAGAGGGGCCAGAGGAGGCAGGTTCCTGTCCCTGTGGTTCCACAGCATCTTCTGGGCGTCCAGGATGT
GGTGCAGGCTGCCGGAATTCAACCCTTTGGATAAAACCTGGATCTTGGAGTCCATCTTGACCTCTTCACC
TTCACTCAGTAGACATTGCCACACCCCTGCTTCAGGGGCCTGCACTTGAATCACTTTCTCCTGCCTGGAG
ACCCTGGCCTCCTGATTCTCCTGCTTCAAGATCAGTCTCATCTTGGGTGAGGTGGGTCCCATCACCTCAC
AGGTCAAAGTGTTGCTGTCGGGCTGAGTCACTTTCATCACCACCAGGTTCACTTCCTGATACAGTATCCC
TCTGTCCAGAGTCAGGGTCAGGTTGCCAGAACCAGCAAACTGAAGGGAGACCTGGGGTATCTGAAGGGTG
AGTGGGAGCGTTTCGGACAGCTGGAACTTGGGGTTGCTAGTAGACTTCTGCACAGACACCTTTTGGTTCT
TTA
