>Addgene plasmid #50817 | SERA5-bio-His | addgene partial sequence | sequence record 79467 | CMV-F 5'-CGCAAATGGGCGGTAGGCGTG-3'
ACCGTCAGATCCTCACTCTCTTCCGCATCGCTGTCTGCGAGGGCCAGCTGTTGGGCTCGCGGTTGAGGAC
AAACTCTTCGCGGTCTTTCCAGTACTCTTGGATCGGAAACCCGTCGGCCTCCGAACGGTACTCCGCCACC
GAGGGACCTGAGCGAGTCCGCATCGACCGGATCGGAAAACCTCTCGAGAAAGGCGTCTAACCAGTCACAG
TCGCAAGGTAGGCTGAGCACCGTGGCGGGCGGCAGCGGGTGGCGGTCGGGGTTGTTTCTGGCGGAGGTGC
TGCTGATGATGTAATTAAAGTAGGCGGTCTTGAGACGGCGGATGGTCGAGGTGAGGTGTGGCAGGCTTGA
GATCCAGCTGTTGGGGTGAGTACTCCCTCTCAAAAGCGGGCATTACTTCTGCGCTAAGATTGTCAGTTTC
CAAAAACGAGGAGGATTTGATATTCACCTGGCCCGATCTGGCCATACACTTGAGTGACAATGACATCCAC
TTTGCCTTTCTCTCCACAGGTGTCCACTCCCAGGTCCAAGTTTGCCACCATGGAGTTTCAGACCCAGGTA
CTCATGTCCCTGCTGCTCTGCATGTCTGGTGCGGCCGCAACAGGCGAAAGCCAGACAGGCAATACCGGCG
GAGGCCAGGCCGGAAACACAGGCGGAGATCAGGCTGGCTCTACAGGCGGCTCTCCTCAGGGAAGCACAGG
CGCTAGTCCACAGGGATCAACAGGCGCCTCACCACAGGGCTCTACCGGCGCTTCTCAGCCTGGAAGCAGC
GAGCCCAGCAACCCTGTGTCTAGCGGCCACAGCGTGTCCACCGTGTCCGTGTCTCA
